>Addgene plasmid #118458 | pFA6a-ymTurquoise2-CaURA3 | depositor full sequence | sequence record 223822 | pFA6a-ymTurquoise2-CaURA3 sequence 4922 bps
GCGCAACGTTGTTGCCATTGCTACAGGCATCGTGGTGTCACGCTCGTCGTTTGGTATGGCTTCATTCAGC
TCCGGTTCCCAACGATCAAGGCGAGTTACATGATCCCCCATGTTGTGCAAAAAAGCGGTTAGCTCCTTCG
GTCCTCCGATCGTTGTCAGAAGTAAGTTGGCCGCAGTGTTATCACTCATGGTTATGGCAGCACTGCATAA
TTCTCTTACTGTCATGCCATCCGTAAGATGCTTTTCTGTGACTGGTGAGTACTCAACCAAGTCATTCTGA
GAATAGTGTATGCGGCGACCGAGTTGCTCTTGCCCGGCGTCAATACGGGATAATACCGCGCCACATAGCA
GAACTTTAAAAGTGCTCATCATTGGAAAACGTTCTTCGGGGCGAAAACTCTCAAGGATCTTACCGCTGTT
GAGATCCAGTTCGATGTAACCCACTCGTGCACCCAACTGATCTTCAGCATCTTTTACTTTCACCAGCGTT
TCTGGGTGAGCAAAAACAGGAAGGCAAAATGCCGCAAAAAAGGGAATAAGGGCGACACGGAAATGTTGAA
TACTCATACTCTTCCTTTTTCAATATTATTGAAGCATTTATCAGGGTTATTGTCTCATGAGCGGATACAT
ATTTGAATGTATTTAGAAAAATAAACAAATAGGGGTTCCGCGCACATTTCCCCGAAAAGTGCCACCTGAC
GTCTAAGAAACCATTATTATCATGACATTAACCTATAAAAATAGGCGTATCACGAGGCCCTTTCGTCTCG
CGCGTTTCGGTGATGACGGTGAAAACCTCTGACACATGCAGCTCCCGGAGACGGTCACAGCTTGTCTGTA
AGCGGATGCCGGGAGCAGACAAGCCCGTCAGGGCGCGTCAGCGGGTGTTGGCGGGTGTCGGGGCTGGCTT
AACTATGCGGCATCAGAGCAGATTGTACTGAGAGTGCACCATATGGACATATTGTCGTTAGAACGCGGCT
ACAATTAATACATAACCTTATGTATCATACACATACGATTTAGGTGACACTATAGAACGCGGCCGCCAGC
TGAAGCTTCGTACGCTGCAGGTCGACGGATCGGTGACGGTGCTGGTTTAATTAAATGGTTAGTAAAGGTG
AAGAATTGTTCACTGGTGTAGTGCCAATTTTAGTAGAATTAGATGGTGACGTTAACGGTCATAAGTTCTC
TGTAAGCGGTGAAGGTGAAGGTGACGCAACATACGGTAAATTAACTTTGAAATTCATTTGTACTACAGGT
AAATTACCAGTTCCATGGCCAACTTTGGTTACTACTTTGTCTTGGGGTGTTCAATGTTTCGCTAGATACC
CAGATCATATGAAGCAACATGATTTCTTTAAGTCTGCTATGCCAGAAGGTTACGTTCAAGAAAGAACTAT
CTTCTTCAAGGATGATGGTAACTATAAGACTAGAGCTGAAGTTAAGTTCGAAGGAGATACTTTAGTTAAT
AGAATTGAATTGAAGGGTATTGATTTTAAGGAAGATGGTAATATTTTGGGTCATAAGTTGGAATATAATT
ACTTCTCTGATAACGTTTACATTACTGCTGATAAGCAAAAGAACGGTATTAAGGCGAACTTCAAGATTAG
ACATAACATTGAAGATGGTGGTGTTCAATTAGCTGATCATTACCAACAAAACACTCCAATTGGTGACGGT
CCAGTTTTGTTGCCAGATAACCATTACTTGTCTACTCAATCTAAGTTGTCTAAGGATCCAAACGAAAAGA
GAGATCATATGGTTTTGTTGGAATTCGTTACTGCTGCTGGGATCACTTTAGGTATGGATGAATTGTATAA
ATAAGCGGCCGCCTCGAGGTCGACGGCGCGCCACTTCTAAATAAGCGAATTTCTTATGATTTATGATTTT
TATTATTAAATAAGTTATAAAAAAAATAAGTGTATACAAATTTTAAAGTGACTCTTAGGTTTTAAAACGA
AAATTCTTATTCTTGAGTAACTCTTTCCTGTAGGTCAGGTTGCTTTCTCAGGTATAGTATGAGGTCGCTC
TTATTGACCACACCTCTACCGGCAGATCCGCTAGGGATAACAGGGTAATATAGATCTGTTTAGCTTGCCT
CGTCCCCGCCGGGTCACCCGGCCAGCGACATGGAGGCCCAGAATACCCTCCTTGACAGTCTTGACGTGCG
CAGCTCAGGGGCATGATGTGACTGTCGCCCGTACATTTAGCCCATACATCCCCATGTATAATCATTTGCA
TCCATACATTTTGATGGCCGCACGGCGCGAAGCAAAAATTACGGCTCCTCGCTGCAGACCTGCGAGCAGG
GAAACGCTCCCCTCACAGACGCGTTGAATTGTCCCCACGCCGCGCCCCTGTAGAGAAATATAAAAGGTTA
GGATTTGCCACTGAGGTTCTTCTTTCATATACTTCCTTTTAAAATCTTGCTAGGATACAGTTCTCACATC
ACATCCGAACATAAACAACCATGACAGTCAACACTAAGACCTATAGTGAGAGAGCAGAAACTCATGCCTC
ACCAGTAGCACAGCGATTATTTCGATTAATGGAACTGAAGAAAACCAATTTATGTGCATCAATTGACGTT
GATACCACTAAGGAATTCCTTGAATTAATTGATAAATTAGGTCCTTATGTATGCTTAATCAAGACTCATA
TTGATATAATCAATGATTTTTCCTATGAATCCACTATTGAACCATTATTAGAACTTTCACGTAAACATCA
ATTTATGATTTTTGAAGATAGAAAATTTGCTGATATTGGTAATACCGTAAAGAAACAATATATTGGTGGA
GTTTATAAAATTAGTAGTTGGGCAGATATTACCAATGCTCATGGTGTCACTGGGAATGGAGTGGTTGAAG
GATTAAAACAGGGAGCTAAAGAAACCACCACCAACCAAGAGCCAAGAGGGTTATTGATGTTAGCTGAATT
ATCATCAGTGGGATCATTAGCATATGGAGAATATTCTCAAAAAACTGTTGAAATTGCTAAATCCGATAAG
GAATTTGTTATTGGATTTATTGCCCAACGTGATATGGGTGGCCAAGAAGAAGGATTTGATTGGCTTATTA
TGACACCTGGAGTTGGATTAGATGATAAAGGTGATGGATTAGGACAACAATATAGAACTGTTGATGAAGT
TGTTAGCACTGGAACTGATATTATCATTGTTGGTAGAGGATTGTTTGGTAAAGGAAGAGATCCAGATATT
GAAGGTAAAAGGTATAGAAATGCTGGTTGGAATGCTTATTTGAAAAAGACTGGCCAATTATAATCAGTAC
TGACAATAAAAAGATTCTTGTTTTCAAGAACTTGTCATTTGTATAGTTTTTTTATATTGTAGTTGTTCTA
TTTTAATCAAATGTTAGCGTGATTTATATTTTTTTTCGCCTCGACATCATCTGCCCAGATGCGAAGTTAA
GTGCGCAGAAAGTAATATCATGCGTCAATCGTATGTGAATGCTGGTCGCTATACTGCTGTCGATTCGATA
CTAACGCCGCCATCCAGTGTCGAAAACGAGCTCGAATTCATCGATGATATCAGATCCACTAGTGGCCTAT
GCGGCCGCGGATCTGCCGGTCTCCCTATAGTGAGTCGTATTAATTTCGATAAGCCAGGTTAACCTGCATT
AATGAATCGGCCAACGCGCGGGGAGAGGCGGTTTGCGTATTGGGCGCTCTTCCGCTTCCTCGCTCACTGA
CTCGCTGCGCTCGGTCGTTCGGCTGCGGCGAGCGGTATCAGCTCACTCAAAGGCGGTAATACGGTTATCC
ACAGAATCAGGGGATAACGCAGGAAAGAACATGTGAGCAAAAGGCCAGCAAAAGGCCAGGAACCGTAAAA
AGGCCGCGTTGCTGGCGTTTTTCCATAGGCTCCGCCCCCCTGACGAGCATCACAAAAATCGACGCTCAAG
TCAGAGGTGGCGAAACCCGACAGGACTATAAAGATACCAGGCGTTTCCCCCTGGAAGCTCCCTCGTGCGC
TCTCCTGTTCCGACCCTGCCGCTTACCGGATACCTGTCCGCCTTTCTCCCTTCGGGAAGCGTGGCGCTTT
CTCAATGCTCACGCTGTAGGTATCTCAGTTCGGTGTAGGTCGTTCGCTCCAAGCTGGGCTGTGTGCACGA
ACCCCCCGTTCAGCCCGACCGCTGCGCCTTATCCGGTAACTATCGTCTTGAGTCCAACCCGGTAAGACAC
GACTTATCGCCACTGGCAGCAGCCACTGGTAACAGGATTAGCAGAGCGAGGTATGTAGGCGGTGCTACAG
AGTTCTTGAAGTGGTGGCCTAACTACGGCTACACTAGAAGGACAGTATTTGGTATCTGCGCTCTGCTGAA
GCCAGTTACCTTCGGAAAAAGAGTTGGTAGCTCTTGATCCGGCAAACAAACCACCGCTGGTAGCGGTGGT
TTTTTTGTTTGCAAGCAGCAGATTACGCGCAGAAAAAAAGGATCTCAAGAAGATCCTTTGATCTTTTCTA
CGGGGTCTGACGCTCAGTGGAACGAAAACTCACGTTAAGGGATTTTGGTCATGAGATTATCAAAAAGGAT
CTTCACCTAGATCCTTTTAAATTAAAAATGAAGTTTTAAATCAATCTAAAGTATATATGAGTAAACTTGG
TCTGACAGTTACCAATGCTTAATCAGTGAGGCACCTATCTCAGCGATCTGTCTATTTCGTTCATCCATAG
TTGCCTGACTCCCCGTCGTGTAGATAACTACGATACGGGAGGGCTTACCATCTGGCCCCAGTGCTGCAAT
GATACCGCGAGACCCACGCTCACCGGCTCCAGATTTATCAGCAATAAACCAGCCAGCCGGAAGGGCCGAG
CGCAGAAGTGGTCCTGCAACTTTATCCGCCTCCATCCAGTCTATTAATTGTTGCCGGGAAGCTAGAGTAA
GTAGTTCGCCAGTTAATAGTTT
Features (pLannotate 1.2.2; 13 found; start..end, strand, type, name):
    568..672     -  promoter       AmpR promoter: bla
    767..802     +  CDS            rop (fragment): Rop protein, which maintains plasmids at low copy number; rop
    904..955     +  misc_feature   bom (fragment): basis of mobility region from pBR322
   1018..1036    +  promoter       SP6 promoter: promoter for bacteriophage SP6 RNA polymerase
   1105..1821    +  CDS            mTurquoise2: mTurquoise2 is a basic (constitutively fluorescent) cyan fluorescent protein published in 2012, derived from Aequorea victoria. It is reported to be a rapidly-maturing monomer with very low acid sensitivity.
   1865..2052    +  terminator     ADH1 terminator: S. cerevisiae ADH1; transcription terminator for the S. cerevisiae alcohol dehydrogenase 1 (ADH1) gene
   2127..2470    +  promoter       TEF promoter: Ashbya gossypii TEF promoter
   2489..3277    +  CDS            URA3: PYRF_YEAST - Experimental evidence at protein level: Swiss-Prot protein existence level 1. From Saccharomyces cerevisiae (strain ATCC 204508 / S288c) (Baker's yeast).
   3289..3486    +  terminator     TEF terminator: Ashbya gossypii TEF terminator
   3594..3612    -  promoter       T7 promoter: promoter for bacteriophage T7 RNA polymerase
   3634..3687    -  CDS            lacI (fragment): lac repressor; lacI; The lac repressor binds to the lac operator to inhibit transcription in E. coli. This inhibition can be relieved by adding lactose or isopropyl-β-D-thiogalactopyranoside (IPTG).
   3870..4458    -  rep_origin     ori: high-copy-number ColE1/pMB1/pBR322/pUC origin of replication
   4629..567     -  CDS            AmpR (across the origin): β-lactamase; bla; confers resistance to ampicillin, carbenicillin, and related antibiotics
