>Addgene plasmid #118458 | pFA6a-ymTurquoise2-CaURA3 | addgene full sequence | sequence record 236932 | Addgene NGS Result
AGCAGACAAGCCCGTCAGGGCGCGTCAGCGGGTGTTGGCGGGTGTCGGGGCTGGCTTAACTATGCGGCAT
CAGAGCAGATTGTACTGAGAGTGCACCATATGGACATATTGTCGTTAGAACGCGGCTACAATTAATACAT
AACCTTATGTATCATACACATACGATTTAGGTGACACTATAGAACGCGGCCGCCAGCTGAAGCTTCGTAC
GCTGCAGGTCGACGGATCGGTGACGGTGCTGGTTTAATTAAATGGTTAGTAAAGGTGAAGAATTGTTCAC
TGGTGTAGTGCCAATTTTAGTAGAATTAGATGGTGACGTTAACGGTCATAAGTTCTCTGTAAGCGGTGAA
GGTGAAGGTGACGCAACATACGGTAAATTAACTTTGAAATTCATTTGTACTACAGGTAAATTACCAGTTC
CATGGCCAACTTTGGTTACTACTTTGTCTTGGGGTGTTCAATGTTTCGCTAGATACCCAGATCATATGAA
GCAACATGATTTCTTTAAGTCTGCTATGCCAGAAGGTTACGTTCAAGAAAGAACTATCTTCTTCAAGGAT
GATGGTAACTATAAGACTAGAGCTGAAGTTAAGTTCGAAGGAGATACTTTAGTTAATAGAATTGAATTGA
AGGGTATTGATTTTAAGGAAGATGGTAATATTTTGGGTCATAAGTTGGAATATAATTACTTCTCTGATAA
CGTTTACATTACTGCTGATAAGCAAAAGAACGGTATTAAGGCGAACTTCAAGATTAGACATAACATTGAA
GATGGTGGTGTTCAATTAGCTGATCATTACCAACAAAACACTCCAATTGGTGACGGTCCAGTTTTGTTGC
CAGATAACCATTACTTGTCTACTCAATCTAAGTTGTCTAAGGATCCAAACGAAAAGAGAGATCATATGGT
TTTGTTGGAATTCGTTACTGCTGCTGGGATCACTTTAGGTATGGATGAATTGTATAAATAAGCGGCCGCC
TCGAGGTCGACGGCGCGCCACTTCTAAATAAGCGAATTTCTTATGATTTATGATTTTTATTATTAAATAA
GTTATAAAAAAAATAAGTGTATACAAATTTTAAAGTGACTCTTAGGTTTTAAAACGAAAATTCTTATTCT
TGAGTAACTCTTTCCTGTAGGTCAGGTTGCTTTCTCAGGTATAGTATGAGGTCGCTCTTATTGACCACAC
CTCTACCGGCAGATCCGCTAGGGATAACAGGGTAATATAGATCTGTTTAGCTTGCCTCGTCCCCGCCGGG
TCACCCGGCCAGCGACATGGAGGCCCAGAATACCCTCCTTGACAGTCTTGACGTGCGCAGCTCAGGGGCA
TGATGTGACTGTCGCCCGTACATTTAGCCCATACATCCCCATGTATAATCATTTGCATCCATACATTTTG
ATGGCCGCACGGCGCGAAGCAAAAATTACGGCTCCTCGCTGCGGACCTGCGAGCAGGGAAACGCTCCCCT
CACAGACGCGTTGAATTGTCCCCACGCCGCGCCCCTGTAGAGAAATATAAAAGGTTAGGATTTGCCACTG
AGGTTCTTCTTTCATATACTTCCTTTTAAAATCTTGCTAGGATACAGTTCTCACATCACATCCGAACATA
AACAACCATGACAGTCAACACTAAGACCTATAGTGAGAGAGCAGAAACTCATGCCTCACCAGTAGCACAA
CGATTATTTCGATTAATGGAACTGAAGAAAACCAATTTATGTGCATCAATTGATGTTGATACCACTAAGG
AATTCCTTGAATTAATTGATAAATTGGGTCCTTATGTATGCTTAATCAAGACTCATATTGATATAATCAA
TGATTTTTCCTATGAATCCACTATTGAACCATTATTAGAACTTTCACGTAAACATCAATTTATGATTTTT
GAAGATAGAAAATTTGCTGATATTGGTAATACCGTGAAGAAACAATATATTGGTGGAGTTTATAAAATTA
GTAGTTGGGCAGATATTACTAATGCTCATGGTGTCACTGGGAATGGAGTAGTTGAAGGATTAAAACAGGG
AGCTAAAGAAACCACCACCAACCAAGAGCCAAGAGGGTTATTGATGTTAGCTGAATTATCATCAGTGGGA
TCATTAGCATATGGAGAATATTCTCAAAAAACTGTTGAAATTGCTAAATCCGATAAGGAATTTGTTATTG
GATTTATTGCCCAACGTGATATGGGTGGACAAGAAGAAGGATTTGATTGGCTTATTATGACACCTGGAGT
TGGATTAGATGATAAAGGTGATGGATTAGGACAACAATATAGAACTGTTGATGAAGTTGTTAGCACTGGA
ACTGATATTATCATTGTTGGTAGAGGATTGTTTGGTAAAGGAAGAGATCCAGATATTGAAGGTAAAAGGT
ATAGAGATGCTGGTTGGAATGCTTATTTGAAAAAGACTGGCCAATTATAATCAGTACTGACAATAAAAAG
ATTCTTGTTTTCAAGAACTTGTCATTTGTATAGTTTTTTTATATTGTAGTTGTTCTATTTTAATCAAATG
TTAGCGTGATTTATATTTTTTTTCGCCTCGACATCATCTGCCCAGATGCGAAGTTAAGTGCGCAGAAAGT
AATATCATGCGTCAATCGTATGTGAATGCTGGTCGCTATACTGCTGTCGATTCGATACTAACGCCGCCAT
CCAGTGTCGAAAACGAGCTCGAATTCATCGATGATATCAGATCCACTAGTGGCCTATGCGGCCGCGGATC
TGCCGGTCTCCCTATAGTGAGTCGTATTAATTTCGATAAGCCAGGTTAACCTGCATTAATGAATCGGCCA
ACGCGCGGGGAGAGGCGGTTTGCGTATTGGGCGCTCTTCCGCTTCCTCGCTCACTGACTCGCTGCGCTCG
GTCGTTCGGCTGCGGCGAGCGGTATCAGCTCACTCAAAGGCGGTAATACGGTTATCCACAGAATCAGGGG
ATAACGCAGGAAAGAACATGTGAGCAAAAGGCCAGCAAAAGGCCAGGAACCGTAAAAAGGCCGCGTTGCT
GGCGTTTTTCCATAGGCTCCGCCCCCCTGACGAGCATCACAAAAATCGACGCTCAAGTCAGAGGTGGCGA
AACCCGACAGGACTATAAAGATACCAGGCGTTTCCCCCTGGAAGCTCCCTCGTGCGCTCTCCTGTTCCGA
CCCTGCCGCTTACCGGATACCTGTCCGCCTTTCTCCCTTCGGGAAGCGTGGCGCTTTCTCATAGCTCACG
CTGTAGGTATCTCAGTTCGGTGTAGGTCGTTCGCTCCAAGCTGGGCTGTGTGCACGAACCCCCCGTTCAG
CCCGACCGCTGCGCCTTATCCGGTAACTATCGTCTTGAGTCCAACCCGGTAAGACACGACTTATCGCCAC
TGGCAGCAGCCACTGGTAACAGGATTAGCAGAGCGAGGTATGTAGGCGGTGCTACAGAGTTCTTGAAGTG
GTGGCCTAACTACGGCTACACTAGAAGAACAGTATTTGGTATCTGCGCTCTGCTGAAGCCAGTTACCTTC
GGAAAAAGAGTTGGTAGCTCTTGATCCGGCAAACAAACCACCGCTGGTAGCGGTGGTTTTTTTGTTTGCA
AGCAGCAGATTACGCGCAGAAAAAAAGGATCTCAAGAAGATCCTTTGATCTTTTCTACGGGGTCTGACGC
TCAGTGGAACGAAAACTCACGTTAAGGGATTTTGGTCATGAGATTATCAAAAAGGATCTTCACCTAGATC
CTTTTAAATTAAAAATGAAGTTTTAAATCAATCTAAAGTATATATGAGTAAACTTGGTCTGACAGTTACC
AATGCTTAATCAGTGAGGCACCTATCTCAGCGATCTGTCTATTTCGTTCATCCATAGTTGCCTGACTCCC
CGTCGTGTAGATAACTACGATACGGGAGGGCTTACCATCTGGCCCCAGTGCTGCAATGATACCGCGAGAC
CCACGCTCACCGGCTCCAGATTTATCAGCAATAAACCAGCCAGCCGGAAGGGCCGAGCGCAGAAGTGGTC
CTGCAACTTTATCCGCCTCCATCCAGTCTATTAATTGTTGCCGGGAAGCTAGAGTAAGTAGTTCGCCAGT
TAATAGTTTGCGCAACGTTGTTGCCATTGCTACAGGCATCGTGGTGTCACGCTCGTCGTTTGGTATGGCT
TCATTCAGCTCCGGTTCCCAACGATCAAGGCGAGTTACATGATCCCCCATGTTGTGCAAAAAAGCGGTTA
GCTCCTTCGGTCCTCCGATCGTTGTCAGAAGTAAGTTGGCCGCAGTGTTATCACTCATGGTTATGGCAGC
ACTGCATAATTCTCTTACTGTCATGCCATCCGTAAGATGCTTTTCTGTGACTGGTGAGTACTCAACCAAG
TCATTCTGAGAATAGTGTATGCGGCGACCGAGTTGCTCTTGCCCGGCGTCAATACGGGATAATACCGCGC
CACATAGCAGAACTTTAAAAGTGCTCATCATTGGAAAACGTTCTTCGGGGCGAAAACTCTCAAGGATCTT
ACCGCTGTTGAGATCCAGTTCGATGTAACCCACTCGTGCACCCAACTGATCTTCAGCATCTTTTACTTTC
ACCAGCGTTTCTGGGTGAGCAAAAACAGGAAGGCAAAATGCCGCAAAAAAGGGAATAAGGGCGACACGGA
AATGTTGAATACTCATACTCTTCCTTTTTCAATATTATTGAAGCATTTATCAGGGTTATTGTCTCATGAG
CGGATACATATTTGAATGTATTTAGAAAAATAAACAAATAGGGGTTCCGCGCACATTTCCCCGAAAAGTG
CCACCTGACGTCTAAGAAACCATTATTATCATGACATTAACCTATAAAAATAGGCGTATCACGAGGCCCT
TTCGTCTCGCGCGTTTCGGTGATGACGGTGAAAACCTCTGACACATGCAGCTCCCGGAGACGGTCACAGC
TTGTCTGTAAGCGGATGCCGGG
Features (pLannotate 1.2.2; 13 found; start..end, strand, type, name):
     51..102     +  misc_feature   bom (fragment): basis of mobility region from pBR322
    165..183     +  promoter       SP6 promoter: promoter for bacteriophage SP6 RNA polymerase
    252..968     +  CDS            mTurquoise2: mTurquoise2 is a basic (constitutively fluorescent) cyan fluorescent protein published in 2012, derived from Aequorea victoria. It is reported to be a rapidly-maturing monomer with very low acid sensitivity.
   1012..1199    +  terminator     ADH1 terminator: S. cerevisiae ADH1; transcription terminator for the S. cerevisiae alcohol dehydrogenase 1 (ADH1) gene
   1274..1617    +  promoter       TEF promoter: Ashbya gossypii TEF promoter
   1636..2424    +  CDS            URA3: PYRF_YEAST - Experimental evidence at protein level: Swiss-Prot protein existence level 1. From Saccharomyces cerevisiae (strain ATCC 204508 / S288c) (Baker's yeast).
   2436..2633    +  terminator     TEF terminator: Ashbya gossypii TEF terminator
   2741..2759    -  promoter       T7 promoter: promoter for bacteriophage T7 RNA polymerase
   2781..2834    -  CDS            lacI (fragment): lac repressor; lacI; The lac repressor binds to the lac operator to inhibit transcription in E. coli. This inhibition can be relieved by adding lactose or isopropyl-β-D-thiogalactopyranoside (IPTG).
   3017..3605    -  rep_origin     ori: high-copy-number ColE1/pMB1/pBR322/pUC origin of replication
   3776..4636    -  CDS            AmpR: β-lactamase; bla; confers resistance to ampicillin, carbenicillin, and related antibiotics
   4637..4741    -  promoter       AmpR promoter: bla
   4836..4871    +  CDS            rop (fragment): Rop protein, which maintains plasmids at low copy number; rop
