[The description below was written by a language model from this plasmid's Addgene catalogue record and pLannotate feature annotations shown in this document.]
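Description:
pFA6a-ymTurquoise2-CaURA3 is a 4,922 bp yeast tagging vector built on the pFA6a backbone. It serves as a PCR template for fusing a yeast codon-optimized version of the cyan fluorescent protein mTurquoise2 to a gene of interest. It is maintained in E. coli through a high-copy ColE1/pUC-type origin and an ampicillin resistance gene (β-lactamase with its own promoter). No yeast replication origin is annotated, which fits a template plasmid whose amplified cassette is integrated into the genome rather than maintained episomally. Short annotated fragments of bom, rop and lacI are backbone remnants, and SP6 and T7 promoters flank the tagging module.

The module has two parts arranged in the same orientation. First comes the ymTurquoise2 coding sequence, which has no yeast promoter of its own and is followed by the S. cerevisiae ADH1 terminator. After integration at the 3′ end of a target open reading frame, the fusion is therefore driven by the target gene's native promoter. Downstream lies a URA3 marker cassette under the Ashbya gossypii TEF promoter and terminator, allowing selection of integrants in ura3 strains. The annotation tool matched this marker to the S. cerevisiae URA3 protein, but the plasmid name and stated purpose identify it as CaURA3, presumably the Candida albicans orthologue.

The depositor notes that there is no linker region upstream of the fluorescent protein. A forward primer annealing upstream of the coding sequence would introduce a stop codon, so forward primers must anneal on the fluorescent protein itself. An updated version containing a linker is noted in the record. The depositor's sequence and the repository's sequencing result carry the same features and differ only in their start coordinate.
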