Addgene plasmid #118458: pFA6a-ymTurquoise2-CaURA3
Purpose: Yeast tagging vector to create a gene fusion with yeast optimized mTq2 with CaUra3 selection. *An updated version of this plasmid is available: #168057 pFA6a-link-ymTq2-URA3.
Depositing lab: Bas Teusink. Depositing organization: Vrije Universiteit Amsterdam. Publication: In vivo characterisation of fluorescent proteins in budding yeast. Botman D, de Groot DH, Schmidt P, Goedhart J, Teusink B. Sci Rep. 2019 Feb 19;9(1):2234. doi: 10.1038/s41598-019-38913-z. PubMed 30783202.
Backbone
  Vector backbone: pFA6a
  Vector type: Yeast Expression
  Selectable markers: URA3
Growth in bacteria
  Bacterial resistance: Ampicillin, 100 μg/mL
  Growth temperature: 37°C
  Growth strain: DH5alpha
  Copy number: High Copy
Gene/Insert
  Gene/Insert name: ymTurquoise2
  Species: Synthetic
  Cloning method: Restriction Enzyme; 5′ cloning site unknown (unknown if destroyed); 3′ cloning site unknown (unknown if destroyed)
  Sequencing primers: 5′ Unknown
Terms and licenses: Academic/Nonprofit Terms; Industry Terms: Not Available to Industry
Depositor comments: Please note the absence of a linker region at the 5’ end of the FP. Using a FW primer upstream of the FP will introduce a stopcodon. Please use FW primers annealing on the FP itself.
How to cite: pFA6a-ymTurquoise2-CaURA3 was a gift from Bas Teusink (Addgene plasmid # 118458 ; http://n2t.net/addgene:118458 ; RRID:Addgene_118458)
